Addgene plasmid #40066: pGEX4T-1 hSlp4-a I18A
Depositing lab: Fernando Martin-Belmonte. Depositing organization: Centro de Biologia Molecular Severo Ochoa. Publication: Synaptotagmin-like proteins control the formation of a single apical membrane domain in epithelial cells. Galvez-Santisteban M, Rodriguez-Fraticelli AE, Bryant DM, Vergarajauregui S, Yasuda T, Banon-Rodriguez I, Bernascone I, Datta A, Spivak N, Young K, Slim CL, Brakeman PR, Fukuda M, Mostov KE, Martin-Belmonte F. Nat Cell Biol. 2012 Jul 22. doi: 10.1038/ncb2541. PubMed 22820376.
Backbone
  Vector backbone: pGEX4T-1
  Backbone manufacturer: Promega
  Backbone size w/o insert (bp): 4900
  Total vector size (bp): 6900
  Vector type: Bacterial Expression
Growth in bacteria
  Bacterial resistance: Ampicillin, 100 μg/mL
  Growth temperature: 37°C
  Growth strain: DH5alpha
  Growth instructions: Expression in BL21 with IPTG
  Copy number: High Copy
Gene/Insert
  Gene/Insert name: hSlp4-a I18A (alt names: Synaptotagmin-like protein 4-a; Slp4-a I18A; Granuphilin)
  Species: H. sapiens (human)
  Insert size (bp): 2025
  Mutation: Isoleucine 18 to Alanine
  GenBank ID: NM_080737
  Entrez Gene: SYTL4 (a.k.a. SLP4)
  Promoter: Tac
  Tag / fusion protein: GST (N terminal on backbone)
  Cloning method: Unknown
  Sequencing primers: 5′ GGGCTGGCAAGCCACGTTTGGTG
Terms and licenses: Academic/Nonprofit Terms; Industry Terms: Not Available to Industry
How to cite: pGEX4T-1 hSlp4-a I18A was a gift from Fernando Martin-Belmonte (Addgene plasmid # 40066 ; http://n2t.net/addgene:40066 ; RRID:Addgene_40066)
