[The description below was written by a language model from this plasmid's Addgene catalogue record.]
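Description:
pGEX4T-1 hSlp4-a I18A is a bacterial expression plasmid built on the pGEX4T-1 backbone, a high-copy vector propagated in E. coli under ampicillin selection. The record gives a backbone of about 4.9 kb and a total size of about 6.9 kb. No feature table accompanies the entry, so the origin of replication and other backbone elements are not individually documented, and the cloning method and sites used for the insert are recorded as unknown.

The payload is a roughly 2 kb human coding sequence for synaptotagmin-like protein 4-a (Slp4-a, also called granuphilin; gene SYTL4), carrying a point mutation that replaces isoleucine 18 with alanine. The insert sits downstream of the backbone-encoded glutathione S-transferase, so the product is an N-terminal GST fusion. Transcription is driven by the tac promoter, a hybrid trp/lac promoter that is induced with IPTG; the record indicates a cloning strain for maintenance and a BL21 strain for protein production. The GST moiety allows the fusion to be captured on glutathione resin for affinity purification or for use as bait in pull-down binding assays.

The record does not state the functional consequence of the I18A substitution. The associated study concerns the role of synaptotagmin-like proteins in forming a single apical membrane domain in epithelial cells, so the construct is most plausibly used to produce recombinant mutant Slp4-a for biochemical comparison with the wild-type protein in that context.
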