>Addgene plasmid #40066 | pGEX4T-1 hSlp4-a I18A | addgene partial sequence | sequence record 54495 | pGEX-5 5'-GGGCTGGCAAGCCACGTTTGGTG-3'
CCCGGAATTCAGATCTATGTCGGAGTTACTGGACCTTTCTTTTCTGTCTGAGGAGGAAAAGGATTTGGCT
CTCAGTGTTCTACAGCGAGATGAAGAGGTCCGGAAAGCAGATGAGAAAAGGATTAGGCGACTAAAGAATG
AGTTACTGGAGATAAAAAGGAAAGGGGCCAAGAGGGGCAGCCAACACTACAGTGATCGGACCTGTGCCCG
GTGCCAGGAGAGCCTGGGCCGTTTGAGTCCCAAAACCAATACTTGTCGGGGTTGTAATCACCTGGTGTGT
CGGGACTGCCGCATACAGGAAAGCAATGGTACCTGGAGGTGCAAGGTGTGCGCCAAGGAAATAGAGTTGA
AGAAAGCAACTGGGGACTGGTTTTATGACCAGAAAGTGAATCGCTTTGCTTACCGCACAGGTAGTGAGAT
AATCAGGATGTCCCTGCGCCACAAACCTGCAGTGAGTAAAAGAGAGACAGTGGGACAGTCCCTCCTTCAT
CAGACACAGATGGGTGACATCTGGCCAGGAAGAAAGATCATTCAGGAGCGGCAGAAGGAGCCCAGTGTGC
TATTTGAAGTGCCAAAGCTGAAAAGTGGAAAGAGTGCATTGGAAGCTGAGAGTGAGAGTCTGGATAGCTT
CACAGCTGACTCGGATAGCACCTCCAGGAGAGACTCTCTGGATAAATCTGGCCTCTTTCCAGAATGGAAG
AAGATGTCTGCTCCCAAATCTCAAGTAGAAAAGGAAACTCAGCCTGGAGGTCAAAATGTGGTATTTGTGG
A
